Addgene plasmid #174934: pMSR:MSMEG_0913:Dendra
Purpose: C-term fluorescent fusion
Depositing lab: Keith Derbyshire & Joseph Wade. Depositing organization: Wadsworth Center, New York State Department of Health. Publication: A Mycobacterial Systems Resource for the Research Community. Judd JA, Canestrari J, Clark R, Joseph A, Lapierre P, Lasek-Nesselquist E, Mir M, Palumbo M, Smith C, Stone M, Upadhyay A, Wirth SE, Dedrick RM, Meier CG, Russell DA, Dills A, Dove E, Kester J, Wolf ID, Zhu J, Rubin ER, Fortune S, Hatfull GF, Gray TA, Wade JT, Derbyshire KM. mBio. 2021 Mar 2;12(2). pii: mBio.02401-20. doi: 10.1128/mBio.02401-20. PubMed 33653882.
Backbone
  Vector backbone: pMSR:Dendra
  Vector type: Bacterial Expression ; Integrating Mycobacterial Expression Vector attL5. T7 expression in E. coli
Growth in bacteria
  Bacterial resistance: Apramycin, 25 μg/mL
  Growth temperature: 37°C
  Growth strain: DH5alpha
  Copy number: High Copy
Gene/Insert
  Gene/Insert name: MSMEG_0913
  Species: M. smegmatis
  Promoter: pmycTetO
  Tag / fusion protein: Gly-Ala Linker/Dendra2/1x Flag Tag (C terminal on insert)
  Cloning method: Ligation Independent Cloning
  Sequencing primers: 5′ TGATAGAGTTTGTCCTCCCTATCAG; 3′ TCCATATGCACCTTGACACG
Resource information
  A portion of this plasmid was derived from a plasmid made by: CP000480.1
Terms and licenses: Academic/Nonprofit Terms; Industry Terms: Not Available to Industry
Depositor comments: 5' cloning site: AseI (destroyed), 3' cloning site: HindIII (not destroyed)
How to cite: pMSR:MSMEG_0913:Dendra was a gift from Keith Derbyshire & Joseph Wade (Addgene plasmid # 174934 ; http://n2t.net/addgene:174934 ; RRID:Addgene_174934)
