[The description below was written by a language model from this plasmid's Addgene catalogue record and pLannotate feature annotations shown in this document.]
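Description:
pMSR:MSMEG_0913:Dendra is a 5,750-bp integrating mycobacterial expression vector built on the pMSR:Dendra backbone, part of a systems-level resource of tagged Mycobacterium smegmatis genes. In E. coli it is maintained as a high-copy plasmid through a ColE1/pUC-type origin and selected with apramycin via the aac(3)IV acetyltransferase gene (ApmR). It carries no mycobacterial replication origin in the annotation. Instead, it encodes the mycobacteriophage L5 integrase (gene 33, spanning the sequence origin) together with adjacent L5 sequence, including a fragment of gene 32. This allows site-specific, single-copy insertion at the L5 attachment site of the mycobacterial chromosome.

The payload is the M. smegmatis open reading frame MSMEG_0913, inserted by ligation-independent cloning. The annotation tool labels it by homology to M. tuberculosis UmaA, a SAM-dependent methyltransferase acting on fatty acids, although the record itself does not assign a function to the smegmatis gene. The coding sequence is fused at its C terminus through a Gly-Ala linker to Dendra2, a green-to-red photoconvertible fluorescent protein, followed by a single FLAG epitope. Expression in mycobacteria is driven by the pmycTetO promoter. Its tet operator elements are what the software picked up as short "TRE" fragments, and they permit Tet repressor-based regulation where a repressor is supplied. A T7 promoter just upstream of the insert and a T7 terminator fragment downstream of the tag additionally allow expression in E. coli strains supplying T7 RNA polymerase.

The stated purpose is a C-terminal fluorescent fusion, suited to visualising the protein's localisation in live mycobacteria. The FLAG tag also offers a handle for immunodetection or purification.
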