Features (pLannotate 1.2.2; 14 found; start..end, strand, type, name):
    341..445     -  CDS            32 (fragment): VG32_BPML5 - Protein predicted: Swiss-Prot protein existence level 4. From Mycobacterium phage L5 (Mycobacteriophage L5).
    501..605     +  CDS            Y4104_STRCO (fragment): Protein inferred from homology: Swiss-Prot protein existence level 3. From Streptomyces coelicolor (strain ATCC BAA-471 / A3(2) / M145).
    663..682     +  promoter       tight TRE promoter (fragment): Tet-responsive promoter PTight, consisting of seven tet operator sequences followed by the minimal CMV promoter
    689..706     +  promoter       tight TRE promoter (fragment): Tet-responsive promoter PTight, consisting of seven tet operator sequences followed by the minimal CMV promoter
    720..738     +  promoter       T7 promoter: promoter for bacteriophage T7 RNA polymerase
    769..1623    +  CDS            umaA: UMAA_MYCTU - Experimental evidence at protein level: Swiss-Prot protein existence level 1. Methyltransferase that modifies short-chain fatty acids. In vitro, catalyzes the transfer of the methyl group from S-adenosyl-L- methionine (SAM) to the double bond of phospholipid-linked oleic acid to produce tuberculostearic acid (10-methylstearic-acid or TSA). From Mycobacterium tuberculosis (strain ATCC 25618 / H37Rv).
   1645..2331    +  CDS            Dendra2: Dendra2 is a photoconvertible green fluorescent protein published in 2006, derived from Dendronephthya sp.. It has high acid sensitivity.
   2371..2391    +  CDS            FLAG (fragment): FLAG® epitope tag, followed by an enterokinase cleavage site
   2400..2442    +  terminator     T7 terminator (fragment): transcription terminator for bacteriophage T7 RNA polymerase
   2648..3448    +  CDS            ApmR: aminoglycoside 3-N-acetyltransferase type IV ; aac(3)IV; confers resistance to apramycin (Paget and Davies, 1996)
   3515..3532    -  misc_feature   MCS (fragment): pBluescript multiple cloning site
   3573..4161    +  rep_origin     ori: high-copy-number ColE1/pMB1/pBR322/pUC origin of replication
   4329..4357    +  misc_feature   MCS (fragment): pUC18/19 multiple cloning site
   4917..279     +  CDS            33 (across the origin): VINT_BPML5 - Also known as int. Protein inferred from homology: Swiss-Prot protein existence level 3. Integrase is necessary for integration of the phage into the host genome by site-specific recombination. From Mycobacterium phage L5 (Mycobacteriophage L5).
>Addgene plasmid #174934 | pMSR:MSMEG_0913:Dendra | addgene full sequence | sequence record 345677 | Addgene NGS Result
GCATTCCTGGTGACCACGACGCAGGGCAACCGGCTGTCGAAGTCCGCGTTCACCAAGTCGCTGAAGCGTG
GCTACGCCAAGATCGGTCGGCCGGAACTCCGCATCCACGACCTCCGCGCTGTCGGCGCTACGTTCGCCGC
TCAGGCAGGTGCGACGACCAAGGAGCTGATGGCCCGTCTCGGTCACACGACTCCTAGGATGGCGATGAAG
TACCAGATGGCGTCTGAGGCCCGCGACGAGGCTATCGCTGAGGCGATGTCCAAGCTGGCCAAGACCTCCT
GAAACGCAAAAAGCCCCCCTCCCAAGGACACTGAGTCCTAAAGAGGGGGGTTTCTTGTCAGTACGCGAAG
AACCACGCCTGGCCGCGAGCGCCAGCACCGCCGCTCTGTGCGGAGACCTGGGCACCAGCCCCGCCGCCGC
CAGGAGCATTGCCGTTCCCGCCAGAAATCTAGACGGTGACCACAACGCGCCCGCTTTGATCGGGGACGTC
GAAATATTGGATCGTCGGCACCGTCACGGCCGTGGGAGGCGGCACGATCCGCGACGTGATGATCGGCCGC
ATCCCCACGGTGCTGCGCAGTGAGCTCTACGCCATCCCGGCGTTGATCTGTGCGTTCGCACGCACAGGCC
CGGTGTGAGAAGGGTCTCTGACGAGCGGGAGAACTCCCTATCAGTGATAGAGTTTGTCCTCCCTATCAGT
GATAGATAGGCTTAAGGAGTAATACGACTCACTATAGGGAGAAGGAGGCCATTATGTCAAACGTCGAGTC
CGAACTGGCGCCGTACTACGAGGAATCGCAGTCGATCTACGATATTTCGAACGAATTCTTCGCGCTGTTC
CTCGGCCCCACCATGGGCTACACCTGCGGTTACTACGAGCGCGAGGACATGACGCTCGACGAGTCGCAGA
ACGCCAAGTTCGATCTCGCACTCGGCAAGCTGGACCTCAAGCCGGGCATGACCCTGCTCGATGTCGGCTG
CGGCTGGGGCGGCGCGCTGGAGCGGGCCGTCACCAAGTACGACGTGAACGTGATCGGCATCACCCTTAGC
AAGGCGCAGTCGGACTACGCGCGTGAGCGCCTCGCGAAGATCGAGACCAACCGCAGCGTGGAAGTCCGCC
TGCAGGGTTGGGAAGAGTTCAACGAGCCCGTCGACCGCATCGTGTCGATCGGCGCGTTCGAGGCCTTCAA
GGCCGAGCGCTACCCGGTGTTCTTCGAGCGTGCGTACAGCATCCTGCCCGACGACGGCCGCATGCTGCTG
CACACGATCCTGGCGCACACCCAGAAGTTCTTCCGCGAAAACGGCATCAAGCTGACGATCAGCGACCTGA
AGTTCATGAAGTTCATCGGCGAGGAGATCTTCCCGGGCGGTCAGCTTCCCGCGGTCGAGGACATCGAGAA
GCTCGCCGCGGACTCGGGCTTCAAGCTCGAGCGCATCCACCTGCTGCAGCCTCACTACGCCCGCACGCTC
GACATGTGGGCGGCCAACCTCGAGGCCAAGAAGGACGAGGCCATCGCCATGCAGGGCCAAGAGGTCTACG
ACCGCTACATGAAGTACCTCACCGGCTGCGCCGACTTCTTCCGTCGCGGCATCACCAACGTCGGCCAGTT
CACGCTGGTCAAGAAGCTTGGTGCGGCCGCGGGCAACACGCCTGGCATCAATCTGATCAAGGAGGACATG
CGTGTCAAGGTGCATATGGAGGGCAACGTGAACGGTCACGCCTTCGTGATCGAGGGGGAGGGTAAGGGTA
AGCCTTACGAAGGGACCCAGACCGCCAACCTCACCGTCAAGGAGGGCGCCCCTCTCCCATTCTCGTACGA
TATCCTCACTACCGCGGTGCATTACGGGAACCGCGTGTTCACCAAGTACCCCGAGGATATCCCTGACTAC
TTCAAGCAGAGCTTCCCGGAGGGATACTCCTGGGAGCGGACGATGACCTTCGAAGACAAGGGTATCTGTA
CGATCCGCAGCGACATCTCGCTGGAAGGGGACTGTTTCTTCCAGAACGTCCGTTTCAAGGGGACCAACTT
TCCGCCGAACGGCCCGGTCATGCAGAAGAAGACCCTCAAGTGGGAGCCGAGCACGGAGAAGCTGCACGTT
CGGGACGGCCTCCTGGTCGGCAACATCAACATGGCGCTGCTGCTGGAAGGCGGCGGCCACTACCTATGCG
ACTTCAAGACCACGTACAAAGCGAAGAAGGTCGTCCAGCTGCCCGACGCGCACTTCGTGGACCACCGCAT
CGAAATCCTGGGGAACGATTCGGACTACAACAAGGTCAAGTTGTACGAGCACGCTGTGGCACGCTATAGC
CCGCTCCCGTCGCAGGTCTGGTTCGAAGGCGGCGGCGGGGAGAACCTGTATTTCCAGGACTACAAGGACG
ACGACGACAAGTGATTTAAATAACCCCTTGGGGCCTCTAAACGGGTCTTGAGGGGTTTTTTGTTAACTAG
CGTACGATCGAATTCCTGCAGCTCACGGTAACTGATGCCGTATTTGCAGTACCAGCGTACGGCCCACAGA
ATGATGTCACGCTGAAAATGCCGGCCTTTGAATGGGTTCATGTGCAGCTCCATCAGCAAAAGGGGATGAT
AAGTTTATCACCACCGACTATTTGCAACAGTGCCGTTGATCGTGCTATGATCGACTGATGTCATCAGCGG
TGGAGTGCAATGTCGTGCAATACGAATGGCGAAAAGCCGAGCTCATCGGTCAGCTTCTCAACCTTGGGGT
TACCCCCGGCGGTGTGCTGCTGGTCCACAGCTCCTTCCGTAGCGTCCGGCCCCTCGAAGATGGGCCACTT
GGACTGATCGAGGCCCTGCGTGCTACGCTGGGTCCGGGAGGGACGCTCGTCATGCCCTCGTGGTCAGGTC
TGGACGACGAGCCGTTCGATCCTGCCACGTCGCCCGTTACACCGGACCTTGGAGTTGTCTCTGACACATT
CTGGCGCCTGCCAAATGTAAAGCGCAGCGCCCATCCATTTGCCTTTGCGGCAGCGGGGCCACAGGCAGAG
CAGATCATCTCTGATCCATTGCCCCTGCCACCTTACTCGCCTGCAAGCCCGGTCGCCCGTGTCCATGAAC
TCGATGGGCAGGTACTTCTCCTCGGCGTGGGACACGATGCCAACACGACGCTGCATCTTGCCGAGTTGAT
GGCAAAGGTTCCCTATGGGGTGCCGAGACACTGCACCATTCTTCAGGATGGCAAGTTGGTACGCGTCGAT
TATCTCGAGAATGACCACTGCTGTGAGCGCTTTGCCTTGGCGGACAGGTGGCTCAAGGAGAAGAGCCTTC
AGAAGGAAGGTCCAGTCGGTCATGCCTTTGCTCGGTTGATCCGCTCCCGCGACATTGTGGCGACAGCCCT
GGGTCAACTGGGCCGAGATCCGTTGATCTTCCTGCATCCGCCAGAGGCGGGATGCGAAGAATGCGATGCC
GCTCGCCAGTCGATTGGCTGAGCTCATGAGCGGAGAACGAGATGACGTTGGAGGGGCAAGGTCGCGCTGA
TTGCTGGGGCAACACGGGGGATCCACTAGTTCCATGAGCGTCAGACCCCGTAGAAAAGATCAAAGGATCT
TCTTGAGATCCTTTTTTTCTGCGCGTAATCTGCTGCTTGCAAACAAAAAAACCACCGCTACCAGCGGTGG
TTTGTTTGCCGGATCAAGAGCTACCAACTCTTTTTCCGAAGGTAACTGGCTTCAGCAGAGCGCAGATACC
AAATACTGTCCTTCTAGTGTAGCCGTAGTTAGGCCACCACTTCAAGAACTCTGTAGCACCGCCTACATAC
CTCGCTCTGCTAATCCTGTTACCAGTGGCTGCTGCCAGTGGCGATAAGTCGTGTCTTACCGGGTTGGACT
CAAGACGATAGTTACCGGATAAGGCGCAGCGGTCGGGCTGAACGGGGGGTTCGTGCACACAGCCCAGCTT
GGAGCGAACGACCTACACCGAACTGAGATACCTACAGCGTGAGCTATGAGAAAGCGCCACGCTTCCCGAG
GGGAGAAAGGCGGACAGGTATCCGGTAAGCGGCAGGGTCGGAACAGGAGAGCGCACGAGGGAGCTTCCAG
GGGGAAACGCCTGGTATCTTTATAGTCCTGTCGGGTTTCGCCACCTCTGACTTGAGCGTCGATTTTTGTG
ATGCTCGTCAGGGGGGCGGAGCCTATGGAAAAACGCCAGCAACGCGGCCTTTTTACGGTTCCTGGCCTTT
TGCTGGCCTTTTGCTCACATGTTCTTTCCTGCGTTATCCCCTGATTCTGTGGATAACCGTATTACCGCCT
TTGAGTGAGCTGATACCGCTCGCCGCAGCCGAACGACCGAGCGCAACGCGTGCGGCCGCGGTACCCGGGG
ATCCTCTAGAGTCGACCACCAAGGGCACCATCTCTGCTTGGGCCACCCCGTTGGCCGCAGCCAGCTCGCT
GAGAGCCGTGAACGACAGGGCGAACGCCAGCCCGCCGACGGCGAGGGTTCCGACCGCTGCAACTCCCGGT
GCAACCTTGTCCCGGTCTATTCTCTTCACTGCACCAGCTCCAATCTGGTGTGAATGCCCCTCGTCTGTTC
GCGCAGGCGGGGGGCTCTATTCGTTTGTCAGCATCGAAAGTAGCCAGATCAGGGATGCGTTGCAACCGCG
TATGCCCAGGTCAGAAGAGTCGCACAAGAGTTGCAGACCCCTGGAAAGAAAAATGGCCAGAGGGCGAAAA
CACCCTCTGACCAGCGGAGCGGGCGACGGGAATCGAACCCGCGTAGCTAGTTTGGAAGAATGGGTGTCTG
CCGACCACATATGGGCCGGTCAAGATAGGTTTTTACCCCCTCTCGGCTGCATCCTCTAAGTGGAAAGAAA
TTGCAGGTCGTAGAAGCGCGTTGAAGCCTGAGAGTTGCACAGGAGTTGCAACCCGGTAGCCTTGTTCACG
ACGAGAGGAGACCTAGTTGGCACGTCGCGGATGGGGATCGCTGAAGACTCAGCGCAGCGGGAGGATCCAA
GCCTCATACGTCAACCCGCAGGACGGTGTGAGGTACTACGCGCTGCAGACCTACGACAACAAGATGGACG
CCGAAGCCTGGCTCGCGGGCGAGAAGCGGCTCATCGAGATGGAGACCTGGACCCCTCCACAGGACCGGGC
GAAGAAGGCAGCCGCCAGCGCCATCACGCTGGAGGAGTACACCCGGAAGTGGCTCGTGGAGCGCGACCTC
GCAGACGGCACCAGGGATCTGTACAGCGGGCACGCGGAGCGCCGCATCTACCCGGTGCTAGGTGAAGTGG
CGGTCACAGAGATGACGCCAGCTCTGGTGCGTGCGTGGTGGGCCGGGATGGGTAGGAAGCACCCGACTGC
CCGCCGGCATGCCTACAACGTCCTCCGGGCGGTGATGAACACAGCGGTCGAGGACAAGCTGATCGCAGAG
AACCCGTGCCGGATCGAGCAGAAGGCAGCCGATGAGCGCGACGTAGAGGCGCTGACGCCTGAGGAGCTGG
ACATCGTCGCCGCTGAGATCTTCGAGCACTACCGGATCGCGGCATACATCCTGGCGTGGACGAGCCTCCG
GTTCGGAGAGCTGATCGAGCTTCGCCGCAAGGACATCGTGGACGACGGCATGACGATGAAGCTCCGGGTG
CGCCGTGGCGCTTCCCGCGTGGGGAACAAGATCGTCGTTGGCAACGCCAAGACCGTCCGGTCGAAGCGTC
CTGTGACGGTTCCGCCTCACGTCGCGGAGATGATCCGAGCGCACATGAAGGACCGTACGAAGATGAACAA
GGGCCCCGAG
