>Addgene plasmid #174934 | pMSR:MSMEG_0913:Dendra | depositor partial sequence | sequence record 339328 | partial
ATGTCAAACGTCGAGTCCGAACTGGCGCCGTACTACGAGGAATCGCAGTCGATCTACGATATTTCGAACG
AATTCTTCGCGCTGTTCCTCGGCCCCACCATGGGCTACACCTGCGGTTACTACGAGCGCGAGGACATGAC
GCTCGACGAGTCGCAGAACGCCAAGTTCGATCTCGCACTCGGCAAGCTGGACCTCAAGCCGGGCATGACC
CTGCTCGATGTCGGCTGCGGCTGGGGCGGCGCGCTGGAGCGGGCCGTCACCAAGTACGACGTGAACGTGA
TCGGCATCACCCTTAGCAAGGCGCAGTCGGACTACGCGCGTGAGCGCCTCGCGAAGATCGAGACCAACCG
CAGCGTGGAAGTCCGCCTGCAGGGTTGGGAAGAGTTCAACGAGCCCGTCGACCGCATCGTGTCGATCGGC
GCGTTCGAGGCCTTCAAGGCCGAGCGCTACCCGGTGTTCTTCGAGCGTGCGTACAGCATCCTGCCCGACG
ACGGCCGCATGCTGCTGCACACGATCCTGGCGCACACCCAGAAGTTCTTCCGCGAAAACGGCATCAAGCT
GACGATCAGCGACCTGAAGTTCATGAAGTTCATCGGCGAGGAGATCTTCCCGGGCGGTCAGCTTCCCGCG
GTCGAGGACATCGAGAAGCTCGCCGCGGACTCGGGCTTCAAGCTCGAGCGCATCCACCTGCTGCAGCCTC
ACTACGCCCGCACGCTCGACATGTGGGCGGCCAACCTCGAGGCCAAGAAGGACGAGGCCATCGCCATGCA
GGGCCAAGAGGTCTACGACCGCTACATGAAGTACCTCACCGGCTGCGCCGACTTCTTCCGTCGCGGCATC
ACCAACGTCGGCCAGTTCACGCTGGTCAAG
